Addgene plasmid #45227: Cenp-B INCENP Δcen mCherry
Depositing lab: Michael Lampson & Susanne Lens. Depositing organization: University of Pennsylvania. Publication: Sensing chromosome bi-orientation by spatial separation of aurora B kinase from kinetochore substrates. Liu D, Vader G, Vromans MJ, Lampson MA, Lens SM. Science. 2009 Mar 6;323(5919):1350-3. doi: 10.1126/science.1167000. Epub 2009 Jan 15. PubMed 19150808.
Backbone
  Vector backbone: pEGFP-N1
Growth in bacteria
  Bacterial resistance: Kanamycin, 50 μg/mL
  Growth temperature: 37°C
  Growth strain: DH5alpha
  Copy number: High Copy
Gene/Insert
  Gene/Insert name: vsv Cenp-B INCENP Δcen mCherry (alt name: pKL008)
  Mutation: CEN box deleted from INCENP (aa1-46)
Terms and licenses: Academic/Nonprofit Terms; Industry Terms: Not Available to Industry
How to cite: Cenp-B INCENP Δcen mCherry was a gift from Michael Lampson & Susanne Lens (Addgene plasmid # 45227 ; http://n2t.net/addgene:45227 ; RRID:Addgene_45227)
