[The description below was written by a language model from this plasmid's Addgene catalogue record.]
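Description:
Cenp-B INCENP Δcen mCherry (also recorded as pKL008) is a mammalian expression plasmid built on the pEGFP-N1 backbone. It is maintained in E. coli as a high-copy plasmid under kanamycin selection. The record gives no feature table and does not name the promoter. pEGFP-N1-type vectors generally drive expression from the CMV immediate-early promoter, use an SV40 polyadenylation signal, and carry a kanamycin/neomycin resistance cassette that can also support G418 selection in mammalian cells. Whether all of these elements remain unchanged here is not stated. The insert name suggests that mCherry serves as the fluorescent tag in place of the backbone's EGFP, but the record does not confirm this.

The insert encodes a fusion protein described as vsv Cenp-B INCENP Δcen mCherry: a VSV epitope tag, a CENP-B portion, INCENP lacking its CEN box (amino acids 1–46 deleted), and mCherry as a red fluorescent reporter. The record does not specify which part of CENP-B is included, the species of origin of either gene, or the exact order and linkers of the parts. INCENP is the scaffold subunit of the chromosomal passenger complex that binds and activates Aurora B kinase, and its N-terminal CEN region normally mediates centromere targeting. CENP-B is a centromeric DNA-binding protein. Removing the CEN box and fusing INCENP to CENP-B therefore replaces the native localisation mechanism with an imposed centromere tether. The associated publication concerns how spatial separation of Aurora B from its kinetochore substrates is used to sense chromosome bi-orientation. This fits use of the construct to reposition INCENP, and with it Aurora B, in dividing cells while following the fusion by mCherry fluorescence or VSV detection.
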