>Addgene plasmid #45227 | Cenp-B INCENP Δcen mCherry | addgene partial sequence | sequence record 64613 | CMV-F 5'-CGCAAATGGGCGGTAGGCGTG-3'
TAAGCTGAGCTGGTTTAGTGAACCGTCAGATCCGCTAGCGCTACCGGACTCAGATCTCGAGCTCAAGCTT
GGTACCGGATCCGCCACCATGTACACCGACATCGAGATGAACCGGTTGGGCAAGGAATTCGGCCCCAAGA
GGCGACAGCTGACGTTCCGGGAGAAGTCACGGATCATCCAGGAGGTGGAGGAGAATCCGGACCTGCGCAA
GGGCGAGATCGCGCGGCGCTTCAACATCCCGCCGTCCACGCTGAGCACGATCCTGAAGAACAAGCGCGCC
ATCCTGGCGTCGGAGCGCAAGTACGGGGTGGCCTCCACCTGCCGCAAGACCAACAAGCTGTCTCCCTACG
ACAAGCTCGAGGGCTTGCTCATCGCCTGGTTCCAGCAGATCCGCGCCGCCGGCCTGCCGGTCAAGGGCAT
CATCCTCAAGGAGAAGGCGCTGCGCATAGCCGAGGAGCTGGGCATGGACGACTTCACCGCCTCCAACGGC
TGGCTGGACCGCTTCCGCCGGCGCCACGGCGTGGTGTCCTGCAGCGGCGTGGCCCGCGCCCGCGCGCGAA
ACGCTGCCCCCCGCACCCCGGCGGCGCCTGCCAGTCCGGCCGCGGTGCCCTCGGAGGGCGGGAGCACTGA
ATTCAGCAAAGAGCCAGAGCTGATGCCCAAAACACCTTCTCAGAAGAACCGACGGAAGAAGAGACGGATT
TCTTATGTTCAGGATGAAAACAGAGATCCCATCAGGAGAAGGTTATCCCGCAGAAAGTCTCGGAGCAGCC
AGCTGAGCTCCCGACGCCTCCGCAGCAAGGACAGTGTAGAGAAGCTGGCTACAGTGGTCGGGGAGAACGG
CTCCGTTCTGCGGCGTGTGACCCGTGCTGCGGCTGCAGCTGCCGCGG
