>Addgene plasmid #45227 | Cenp-B INCENP Δcen mCherry | addgene partial sequence | sequence record 64615 | mCherry-R 5'-TTGGTCACCTTCAGCTTGG-3'
GGGGCGGCCCTCGCCCTCGCCCTCGATCTCGAACTCGTGGCCGTTCACGGAGCCCTCCATGTGCACCTTG
AAGCGCATGAACTCCTTGATGATGGCCATGTTATCCTCCTCGCCCTTGCTCACCATTGGATCCCGGGCCC
GCGGTACCGTCGACTGCAGAATTCGAAGCTTGTGCTTCTTCAGGCTGTAGGCCAGGCTGCTGGGGACCCT
GGCGCCCTGCAGGGGCGGTGAGTTCCAGACAGCAGAGCTGGTGCGCTTGTGATAGCGGGGCTTGCTCTTC
TTGAAGATATCCTCCAAGTCCAGTGGGAGAATGGTTCCAAAGAGCTCCAGAAGGTTCGGTGGGTGGTAGT
ACTGGTGAATGATAGCCTGGCTGAGCGGGGTGCCTCGGGCCCAGGTGGGGATGGGCTTCCGGGGATGGGC
CTCATCATCGGTGGAGTCGTCGCTATTCAGATCCATCCCGTAGTTATCTGGGTTGATCTTGGGAGGGGCC
CTGTGCCCTTGCGGAGTCATCTGATATGAGGTACAAGCTGGAGACTGCACGTCCACAGTCACATTCAGGG
CCTTGCTGGCCCCTGCTGCCTCCTTGGCTTTCTTCTCTTGCTCCTCCTGCAGCTGCCGCTCAGCCAGACG
CTGCTGCTCTTCCTTCTTCTTCTTCTCCTCCAGTTCCCTCTGCAGCTGCTCCTTCTGCAGCCGCAGGGCC
TTCTCCCGCTCCTGCAGCTCCCTCTCGGCCTGGAGCCGCTCCTGCTCCCGCCGACGCTCCTGCTCTGCCA
GCTGTCGCTCCTGCTCGCGCCGCTCCTGCTCCCGCCGCTCCTGCTCGCGCCGCTCCTGCTCGCGCCGCTC
CTGCTCCCGCCGCTCCTGCTCCCGCTGCTCTGCCAGCCGCTTAGCCTCGGCCGCCTTCCGCAGCCGCTCC
TGCTCCTCTTCCTTCTTCTTCTGCAGCAGCTCTTGG
